>Addgene plasmid #221454 | 1203C-CMV-5’+3'DR-EGFP-bGHpolyA | addgene full sequence | sequence record 437443 | Addgene NGS Result
TTGAGATCCTTTTTTTCTGCGCGTAATCTGCTGCTTGCAAACAAAAAAACCACCGCTACCAGCGGTGGTT
TGTTTGCCGGATCAAGAGCTACCAACTCTTTTTCCGAAGGTAACTGGCTTCAGCAGAGCGCAGATACCAA
ATACTGTTCTTCTAGTGTAGCCGTAGTTAGGCCACCACTTCAAGAACTCTGTAGCACCGCCTACATACCT
CGCTCTGCTAATCCTGTTACCAGTGGCTGCTGCCAGTGGCGATAAGTCGTGTCTTACCGGGTTGGACTCA
AGACGATAGTTACCGGATAAGGCGCAGCGGTCGGGCTGAACGGGGGGTTCGTGCACACAGCCCAGCTTGG
AGCGAACGACCTACACCGAACTGAGATACCTACAGCGTGAGCTATGAGAAAGCGCCACGCTTCCCGAAGG
GAGAAAGGCGGACAGGTATCCGGTAAGCGGCAGGGTCGGAACAGGAGAGCGCACGAGGGAGCTTCCAGGG
GGAAACGCCTGGTATCTTTATAGTCCTGTCGGGTTTCGCCACCTCTGACTTGAGCGTCGATTTTTGTGAT
GCTCGTCAGGGGGGCGGAGCCTATGGAAAAACGCCAGCAACGCGGCCTTTTTACGGTTCCTGGCCTTTTG
CTGGCCTTTTGCTCACATGTTCTTTCCTGCGTTATCCCCTGATTCTGTGGATAACCGTATTACCGCCTTT
GAGTGAGCTGATACCGCTCGCCGCAGCCGAACGACCGAGCGCAGCGAGTCAGTGAGCGAGGAAGCGGAAG
AGCGCCCAATACGCAAACCGCCTCTCCCCGCGCGTTGGCCGATTCATTAATGCAGCTGGCACGACAGGTT
TCCCGACTGGAAAGCGGGCAGTGAGCGCAACGCAATTAATGTGAGTTAGCTCACTCATTAGGCACCCCAG
GCTTTACACTTTATGCTTCCGGCTCGTATGTTGTGTGGAATTGTGAGCGGATAACAATTTCACACAGGAA
ACAGCTATGACCATGATTACGCCAAGCTCTAGCTAGAGGTCGACGGTATACAGACCCAGCTGGTTCTTTC
CGCCTCAGAAGCCATAGAGCCCACCGCATCCCCAGCATGCCTGCTATTGTCTTCCCAATCCTCCCCCTTG
CTGTCCTGCCCCACCCCACCCCCCAGAATAGAATGACACCTACTCAGACAATGCGATGCAATTTCCTCAT
TTTATTAGGAAAGGACAGTGGGAGTGGCACCTTCCAGGGTCAAGGAAGGCACGGGGGAGGGGCAAACAAC
AGATGGCTGGCAACTAGAAGGCACAGTCGAGGCTGATCAGCGGGTTTAAACTCAATGGTGATGGTGATGA
TGGTTCCGTGACATCAAAGAAAACCGGCTTTCCAACCACCGGTTACTTGTACAGCTCGTCCATGCCGAGA
GTGATCCCGGCGGCGGTCACGAACTCCAGCAGGACCATGTGATCGCGCTTCTCGTTGGGGTCTTTGCTCA
GGGCGGACTGGGTGCTCAGGTAGTGGTTGTCGGGCAGCAGCACGGGGCCGTCGCCGATGGGGGTGTTCTG
CTGGTAGTGGTCGGCGAGCTGCACGCTGCCGTCCTCGATGTTGTGGCGGATCTTGAAGTTCACCTTGATG
CCGTTCTTCTGCTTGTCGGCCATGATATAGACGTTGTGGCTGTTGTAGTTGTACTCCAGCTTGTGCCCCA
GGATGTTGCCGTCCTCCTTGAAGTCGATGCCCTTCAGCTCGATGCGGTTCACCAGGGTGTCGCCCTCGAA
CTTCACCTCGGCGCGGGTCTTGTAGTTGCCGTCGTCCTTGAAGAAGATGGTGCGCTCCTGGACGTAGCCT
TCGGGCATGGCGGACTTGAAGAAGTCGTGCTGCTTCATGTGGTCGGGGTAGCGGCTGAAGCACTGCACTC
CATAGGTCAGGGTGGTCACGAGGGTGGGCCAGGGCACGGGCAGCTTGCCGGTGGTGCAGATGAACTTCAG
GGTCAGCTTGCCGTAGGTGGCATCGCCCTCGCCCTCGCCGGACACGCTGAACTTGTGGCCGTTTACGTCG
CCGTCCAGCTCGACCAGGATGGGCACCACCCCGGTGAACAGCTCCTCGCCCTTGCTCACCATGCGGCCGC
GTTCCGTGACATCAAAGAAAACCGGCTTTCCAACCGGATCTCTAGCGGATCTGACGGTTCACTAAACCAG
CTCTGCTTATATAGACCTCCCACCGTACACGCCTACCGCCCATTTGCGTCAATGGGGCGGAGTTGTTACG
ACATTTTGGAAAGTCCCGTTGATTTTGGTGCCAAAACAAACTCCCATTGACGTCAATGGGGTGGAGACTT
GGAAATCCCCGTGAGTCAAACCGCTATCCACGCCCATTGATGTACTGCCAAAACCGCATCACCATGGTAA
TAGCGATGACTAATACGTAGATGTACTGCCAAGTAGGAAAGTCCCATAAGGTCATGTACTGGGCATAATG
CCAGGCGGGCCATTTACCGTCATTGACGTCAATAGGGGGCGTACTTGGCATATGATACACTTGATGTACT
GCCAAGTGGGCAGTTTACCGTAAATACTCCACCCATTGACGTCAATGGAAAGTCCCTATTGGCGTTACTA
TGGGAACATACGTCATTATTGACGTCAATGGGCGGGGGTCGTTGGGCGGTCAGCCAGGCGGGCCATTTAC
CGTAAGTTATGTAACGCGGAACTCCATATATGGGCTATGAACTAATGACCCCGTAATTGATTACTATTAA
TAACTAGTCAATAATCAATGTCAACGCGTATATCTGGCCCGTACATCGCGAAGCAGCGCAAAACGCCTAA
CCCTAAGCAGATTCTTCATGCAATTGTCGGTCAAGCCTTGCCTTGTTGTAGCTTAAATTTTGCTCGCGCA
CTACTCAGCGACCTCCAACACACAAGCAGGGAGCAGATACTGGCTTAACTATGCGGCATCAGAGCAGATT
GTACTGAGAGTCGACCCTAGGGGATCGGGAGATCGATCTCCCGATCCGTCGACGTCAGGTGGCACTTTTC
GGGGAAATGTGCGCGGAACCCCTATTTGTTTATTTTTCTAAATACATTCAAATATGTATCCGCTCATGAG
ACAATAACCCTGATAAATGCTTCAATAATATTGAAAAAGGAAGAGTATGAGTATTCAACATTTCCGTGTC
GCCCTTATTCCCTTTTTTGCGGCATTTTGCCTTCCTGTTTTTGCTCACCCAGAAACGCTGGTGAAAGTAA
AAGATGCTGAAGATCAGTTGGGTGCACGAGTGGGTTACATCGAACTGGATCTCAACAGCGGTAAGATCCT
TGAGAGTTTTCGCCCCGAAGAACGTTTTCCAATGATGAGCACTTTTAAAGTTCTGCTATGTGGCGCGGTA
TTATCCCGTATTGACGCCGGGCAAGAGCAACTCGGTCGCCGCATACACTATTCTCAGAATGACTTGGTTG
AGTACTCACCAGTCACAGAAAAGCATCTTACGGATGGCATGACAGTAAGAGAATTATGCAGTGCTGCCAT
AACCATGAGTGATAACACTGCGGCCAACTTACTTCTGACAACGATCGGAGGACCGAAGGAGCTAACCGCT
TTTTTGCACAACATGGGGGATCATGTAACTCGCCTTGATCGTTGGGAACCGGAGCTGAATGAAGCCATAC
CAAACGACGAGCGTGACACCACGATGCCTGTAGCAATGGCAACAACGTTGCGCAAACTATTAACTGGCGA
ACTACTTACTCTAGCTTCCCGGCAACAATTAATAGACTGGATGGAGGCGGATAAAGTTGCAGGACCACTT
CTGCGCTCGGCCCTTCCGGCTGGCTGGTTTATTGCTGATAAATCTGGAGCCGGTGAGCGTGGGTCTCGCG
GTATCATTGCAGCACTGGGGCCAGATGGTAAGCCCTCCCGTATCGTAGTTATCTACACGACGGGGAGTCA
GGCAACTATGGATGAACGAAATAGACAGATCGCTGAGATAGGTGCCTCACTGATTAAGCATTGGTAACTG
TCAGACCAAGTTTACTCATATATACTTTAGATTGATTTAAAACTTCATTTTTAATTTAAAAGGATCTAGG
TGAAGATCCTTTTTGATAATCTCATGACCAAAATCCCTTAACGTGAGTTTTCGTTCCACTGAGTGTCAGA
CCCCGTAGAAAAGATCAAAGGATCTTC
Features (pLannotate 1.2.2; 13 found; start..end, strand, type, name):
      1..589     +  rep_origin     ori: high-copy-number ColE1/pMB1/pBR322/pUC origin of replication
    772..864     +  CDS            lacI (fragment): lac repressor; lacI; The lac repressor binds to the lac operator to inhibit transcription in E. coli. This inhibition can be relieved by adding lactose or isopropyl-β-D-thiogalactopyranoside (IPTG).
    877..898     +  protein_bind   CAP binding site: CAP binding activates transcription in the presence of cAMP. E. coli catabolite activator protein
    913..943     +  promoter       lac promoter: promoter for the E. coli lac operon
    951..967     +  protein_bind   lac operator: The lac repressor binds to the lac operator to inhibit transcription in E. coli. This inhibition can be relieved by adding lactose or isopropyl-β-D-thiogalactopyranoside (IPTG). lac repressor encoded by lacI
   1037..1058    -  promoter       SV40 promoter (fragment): SV40 enhancer and early promoter
   1062..1286    -  polyA_signal   bGH poly(A) signal: bovine growth hormone polyadenylation signal
   1376..2092    -  CDS            EGFP: EGFP is a basic (constitutively fluorescent) green fluorescent protein published in 1996, derived from Aequorea victoria. It is reported to be a rapidly-maturing weak dimer with moderate acid sensitivity.
   2169..2372    -  promoter       CMV promoter: human cytomegalovirus (CMV) immediate early promoter
   2373..2752    -  enhancer       CMV enhancer: human cytomegalovirus immediate early enhancer
   2907..2951    +  misc_feature   bom (fragment): basis of mobility region from pBR322
   3022..3126    +  promoter       AmpR promoter: bla
   3127..3987    +  CDS            AmpR: β-lactamase; bla; confers resistance to ampicillin, carbenicillin, and related antibiotics
