[The description below was written by a language model from this plasmid's Addgene catalogue record and pLannotate feature annotations shown in this document.]
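Description:
1203C-CMV-5'+3'DR-EGFP-bGHpolyA is a small (about 4.2 kb) mammalian expression plasmid built on a pCMV backbone and carrying an EGFP reporter. It is propagated in E. coli through a high-copy ColE1/pUC-type origin and selected with ampicillin via a β-lactamase (AmpR) gene under its own bla promoter. The backbone also retains cloning-vector remnants with no evident functional role in this design: a lacI fragment, CAP binding site, lac promoter and operator, a short piece of the pBR322 bom region, and a small SV40 promoter fragment. No mammalian selection marker is annotated, which suggests use by transient transfection.

The payload is a single transcription unit on the reverse strand. The human cytomegalovirus immediate-early enhancer and promoter drive the EGFP coding sequence, and the transcript is terminated by the bovine growth hormone polyadenylation signal. According to the catalogue entry, the reporter is flanked at both the 5' and 3' ends by a single unprocessed 35-nt direct repeat. The automated annotation does not label these repeats, but there are unannotated gaps between the CMV promoter and EGFP and between EGFP and the poly(A) signal where they would be expected to lie.

Direct repeats of this kind are the crRNA scaffold elements recognised by CRISPR effectors, so the design is consistent with a fluorescence readout of how repeat sequences placed in the untranslated regions of an mRNA, or their recognition or processing by a Cas protein, affect expression. However, the record does not name the CRISPR system, the source of the repeat, or the specific assay.
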