Addgene plasmid #221454: 1203C-CMV-5’+3'DR-EGFP-bGHpolyA
Purpose: EGFP reporter construct with single unprocessed direct repeat (35nt) at 5' end and 3' end
Depositing lab: Omar Akbari. Depositing organization: University of California, San Diego (UCSD).
Backbone
  Vector backbone: pCMV
  Vector type: Mammalian Expression
Growth in bacteria
  Bacterial resistance: Ampicillin, 100 μg/mL
  Growth temperature: 37°C
  Growth strain: DH5alpha
  Copy number: Unknown
Gene/Insert
  Gene/Insert name: eGFP
Terms and licenses: Academic/Nonprofit Terms; Industry Terms: Not Available to Industry
How to cite: 1203C-CMV-5’+3'DR-EGFP-bGHpolyA was a gift from Omar Akbari (Addgene plasmid # 221454 ; http://n2t.net/addgene:221454 ; RRID:Addgene_221454)
